Addgene plasmid #223328: pDONOR-MARINA
Purpose: DONOR vector for genomic integration of MARINA voltage sensitive indicator gene from Platisa et al., 2017 (10.1021/acschemneuro.6b00234).
Depositing lab: Jonathan Arias. Depositing organization: Vilnius University. Publication: Generation of a genetically encoded voltage indicator MARINA reporter human iPS cell line using Cas9 (VULSCi002-A-2). Petruskeviciute A, Simuliunaite U, Polanco CM, Rojas B, Kuras S, Valatkaite-Rakstiene B, Norvilas R, Vijaya AK, Munoz P, Neniskyte U, Jakubauskas A, Burokas A, Nalvarte I, Inzunza J, Naumovas D, Stoskus M, Griskevicius L, Baltriukiene D, Arias J. Stem Cell Res. 2024 Dec 12;82:103628. doi: 10.1016/j.scr.2024.103628. PubMed 39721357.
Backbone
  Vector backbone: pDONOR_AAVS1
  Vector type: Mammalian Expression, CRISPR, Synthetic Biology
Growth in bacteria
  Bacterial resistance: Ampicillin, 100 μg/mL
  Growth temperature: 37°C
  Growth strain: DH5alpha
  Copy number: High Copy
Gene/Insert 1
  Gene/Insert name: MARINA (alt name: Ciona voltage sensitive phosphatease CiVSP derivative from NP_001028998.1)
  Species: Synthetic
  Promoter: CAG
  Tag / fusion protein: mCherry (C terminal on insert); super-ecliptic pHluorin (C terminal on insert)
  Cloning method: Gibson Cloning
  Sequencing primers: 5′ pCAG-F
Gene/Insert 2
  Gene/Insert name: KIR2.1 channel Golgi-to-plasma membrane trafficking signal
  Species: H. sapiens (human)
  Promoter: CAG
  Cloning method: Gibson Cloning
  Sequencing primers: 5′ pCAG-F
Resource information
  A portion of this plasmid was derived from a plasmid made by: Cas9-based knock-in donor plasmid for the integration of cargo genes into the PPP1R12C gene, also called AAVS1 locus. Gene editing in combination with Addgene plasmid #223321. Carries the genetically encoded reporter MARINA from Platisa et al., 2017 doi:10.1021/acschemneuro.6b00234 which allows monitoring depolarization of human cells.
Terms and licenses: Academic/Nonprofit Terms; Industry Terms: Not Available to Industry
Depositor comments: Cas9-based knock-in donor plasmid for the integration of cargo genes into the PPP1R12C gene, also called AAVS1 locus. Gene editing in combination with Addgene plasmid #223321. Carries the genetically encoded reporter MARINA from Platisa et al., 2017 doi:10.1021/acschemneuro.6b00234 which allows monitoring depolarization of human cells.
How to cite: pDONOR-MARINA was a gift from Jonathan Arias (Addgene plasmid # 223328 ; http://n2t.net/addgene:223328 ; RRID:Addgene_223328)
