[The description below was written by a language model from this plasmid's Addgene catalogue record and pLannotate feature annotations shown in this document.]
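Description:
pDONOR-MARINA is a Cas9 knock-in donor plasmid built on the pDONOR_AAVS1 backbone, designed to integrate a genetically encoded voltage indicator into the AAVS1 safe-harbour locus (intron 1 of the human PPP1R12C gene). In bacteria it is maintained as a high-copy plasmid through a ColE1/pUC-type origin and selected with ampicillin via β-lactamase. The roughly 10 kb backbone also retains an f1 origin, lac regulatory remnants, a lacZα fragment, and flanking T3 and T7 promoters typical of a phagemid cloning vector.

The integration cargo sits between annotated left and right AAVS1 homology arms, which direct homology-directed repair after Cas9 cleavage; the record notes that it is used together with a companion editing plasmid. Immediately after the left arm lies a splice acceptor followed by a promoterless puromycin N-acetyltransferase gene and a bGH polyadenylation signal. This is a gene-trap arrangement in which puromycin resistance should depend on splicing from the endogenous PPP1R12C transcript, thereby favouring correctly targeted clones.

Downstream, a CAG promoter (CMV enhancer, chicken β-actin promoter and chimeric intron) drives MARINA, a synthetic derivative of the Ciona voltage-sensitive phosphatase fused to a super-ecliptic pHluorin. The cassette also carries a short KIR2.1 (KCNJ2) Golgi-to-plasma-membrane trafficking signal to improve surface localisation, and an mCherry coding sequence recorded as a C-terminal fusion. It ends with a rabbit β-globin polyadenylation signal. The voltage-sensing domain itself is not separately annotated in the feature table. The construct was used to generate a human iPS cell reporter line for optical monitoring of membrane depolarisation.
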