Features (pLannotate 1.2.2; 24 found; start..end, strand, type, name):
     21..125     +  promoter       AmpR promoter: bla
    126..986     +  CDS            AmpR: β-lactamase; bla; confers resistance to ampicillin, carbenicillin, and related antibiotics
   1157..1745    +  rep_origin     ori: high-copy-number ColE1/pMB1/pBR322/pUC origin of replication
   1928..2020    +  CDS            lacI (fragment): lac repressor; lacI; The lac repressor binds to the lac operator to inhibit transcription in E. coli. This inhibition can be relieved by adding lactose or isopropyl-β-D-thiogalactopyranoside (IPTG).
   2033..2054    +  protein_bind   CAP binding site: CAP binding activates transcription in the presence of cAMP. E. coli catabolite activator protein
   2069..2099    +  promoter       lac promoter: promoter for the E. coli lac operon
   2107..2123    +  protein_bind   lac operator: The lac repressor binds to the lac operator to inhibit transcription in E. coli. This inhibition can be relieved by adding lactose or isopropyl-β-D-thiogalactopyranoside (IPTG). lac repressor encoded by lacI
   2168..2186    +  promoter       T3 promoter: promoter for bacteriophage T3 RNA polymerase
   2199..3002    +  misc_feature   HA-L: left homology arm from the adeno-associated virus integration site (AAVS1) within intron 1 of the human PPP1R12C gene
   3009..3034    +  misc_feature   SA: splice acceptor site
   3121..3720    +  CDS            PuroR: puromycin N-acetyltransferase; pac from Streptomyces alboniger; confers resistance to puromycin
   3758..3982    +  polyA_signal   bGH poly(A) signal: bovine growth hormone polyadenylation signal
   3986..4365    +  enhancer       CMV enhancer: human cytomegalovirus immediate early enhancer
   4367..4643    +  promoter       chicken β-actin promoter: No description available
   4644..5660    +  intron         chimeric intron: chimera between introns from chicken β-actin and rabbit β-globin
   5929..5988    +  CDS            KCNJ2 (fragment): KCNJ2_HUMAN - Also known as IRK1. Experimental evidence at protein level: Swiss-Prot protein existence level 1. Probably participates in establishing action potential waveform and excitability of neuronal and muscle tissues. Inward rectifier potassium channels are characterized by a greater tendency to allow potassium to flow into the cell rather than out of it. Their voltage dependence is regulated by the concentration of extracellular potassium; as external potassium is raised, the voltage range of the channel opening shifts to more positive voltages. The inward rectification is mainly due t
   6445..7158    +  CDS            pHluorin, ecliptic: pHluorin, ecliptic is a multistate long stokes shift fluorescent protein published in 1998, derived from Aequorea victoria.
   7291..7995    +  CDS            mCherry: mCherry is a basic (constitutively fluorescent) red fluorescent protein published in 2004, derived from Discosoma sp.. It is reported to be a very rapidly-maturing monomer with low acid sensitivity.
   8000..8071    +  CDS            HBB (fragment): HBB_PONPY - Experimental evidence at transcript level: Swiss-Prot protein existence level 2. Involved in oxygen transport from the lung to the various peripheral tissues. From Pongo pygmaeus (Bornean orangutan).
   8142..8197    +  polyA_signal   β-globin poly(A) signal: rabbit β-globin polyadenylation signal (Gil and Proudfoot, 1987)
   8731..9260    +  misc_feature   HA-R: right homology arm from the adeno-associated virus integration site (AAVS1) within intron 1 of the human PPP1R12C gene
   9407..9425    -  promoter       T7 promoter: promoter for bacteriophage T7 RNA polymerase
   9428..9585    +  CDS            lacZα (fragment): LacZα fragment of β-galactosidase; lacZ fragment
   9590..10018   +  rep_origin     f1 ori (sequence partly withheld): f1 bacteriophage origin of replication; arrow indicates direction of (+) strand synthesis
>Addgene plasmid #223328 | pDONOR-MARINA | addgene full sequence | sequence record 447745 | Addgene NGS Result
GCACTTTTCGGGGAAATGTGCGCGGAACCCCTATTTGTTTATTTTTCTAAATACATTCAAATATGTATCC
GCTCATGAGACAATAACCCTGATAAATGCTTCAATAATATTGAAAAAGGAAGAGTATGAGTATTCAACAT
TTCCGTGTCGCCCTTATTCCCTTTTTTGCGGCATTTTGCCTTCCTGTTTTTGCTCACCCAGAAACGCTGG
TGAAAGTAAAAGATGCTGAAGATCAGTTGGGTGCACGAGTGGGTTACATCGAACTGGATCTCAACAGCGG
TAAGATCCTTGAGAGTTTTCGCCCCGAAGAACGTTTTCCAATGATGAGCACTTTTAAAGTTCTGCTATGT
GGCGCGGTATTATCCCGTATTGACGCCGGGCAAGAGCAACTCGGTCGCCGCATACACTATTCTCAGAATG
ACTTGGTTGAGTACTCACCAGTCACAGAAAAGCATCTTACGGATGGCATGACAGTAAGAGAATTATGCAG
TGCTGCCATAACCATGAGTGATAACACTGCGGCCAACTTACTTCTGACAACGATCGGAGGACCGAAGGAG
CTAACCGCTTTTTTGCACAACATGGGGGATCATGTAACTCGCCTTGATCGTTGGGAACCGGAGCTGAATG
AAGCCATACCAAACGACGAGCGTGACACCACGATGCCTGTAGCAATGGCAACAACGTTGCGCAAACTATT
AACTGGCGAACTACTTACTCTAGCTTCCCGGCAACAATTAATAGACTGGATGGAGGCGGATAAAGTTGCA
GGACCACTTCTGCGCTCGGCCCTTCCGGCTGGCTGGTTTATTGCTGATAAATCTGGAGCCGGTGAGCGTG
GGTCTCGCGGTATCATTGCAGCACTGGGGCCAGATGGTAAGCCCTCCCGTATCGTAGTTATCTACACGAC
GGGGAGTCAGGCAACTATGGATGAACGAAATAGACAGATCGCTGAGATAGGTGCCTCACTGATTAAGCAT
TGGTAACTGTCAGACCAAGTTTACTCATATATACTTTAGATTGATTTAAAACTTCATTTTTAATTTAAAA
GGATCTAGGTGAAGATCCTTTTTGATAATCTCATGACCAAAATCCCTTAACGTGAGTTTTCGTTCCACTG
AGCGTCAAACCCCGTAGAAAAGATCAAAGGATCTTCTTGAGATCCTTTTTTTCTGCGCGTAATCTGCTGC
TTGCAAACAAAAAAACCACCGCTACCAGCGGTGGTTTGTTTGCCGGATCAAGAGCTACCAACTCTTTTTC
CGAAGGTAACTGGCTTCAGCAGAGCGCAGATACCAAATACTGTTCTTCTAGTGTAGCCGTAGTTAGGCCA
CCACTTCAAGAACTCTGTAGCACCGCCTACATACCTCGCTCTGCTAATCCTGTTACCAGTGGCTGCTGCC
AGTGGCGATAAGTCGTGTCTTACCGGGTTGGACTCAAGACGATAGTTACCGGATAAGGCGCAGCGGTCGG
GCTGAACGGGGGGTTCGTGCACACAGCCCAGCTTGGAGCGAACGACCTACACCGAACTGAGATACCTACA
GCGTGAGCTATGAGAAAGCGCCACGCTTCCCGAAGGGAGAAAGGCGGACAGGTATCCGGTAAGCGGCAGG
GTCGGAACAGGAGAGCGCACGAGGGAGCTTCCAGGGGGAAACGCCTGGTATCTTTATAGTCCTGTCGGGT
TTCGCCACCTCTGACTTGAGCGTCGATTTTTGTGATGCTCGTCAGGGGGGCGGAGCCTATGGAAAAACGC
CAGCAACGCGGCCTTTTTACGGTTCCTGGCCTTTTGCTGGCCTTTTGCTCACATGTTCTTTCCTGCGTTA
TCCCCTGATTCTGTGGATAACCGTATTACCGCCTTTGAGTGAGCTGATACCGCTCGCCGCAGCCGAACGA
CCGAGCGCAGCGAGTCAGTGAGCGAGGAAGCGGAAGAGCGCCCAATACGCAAACCGCCTCTCCCCGCGCG
TTGGCCGATTCATTAATGCAGCTGGCACGACAGGTTTCCCGACTGGAAAGCGGGCAGTGAGCGCAACGCA
ATTAATGTGAGTTAGCTCACTCATTAGGCACCCCAGGCTTTACACTTTATGCTTCCGGCTCGTATGTTGT
GTGGAATTGTGAGCGGATAACAATTTCACACAGGAAACAGCTATGACCATGATTACGCCAAGCTCGAAAT
TAACCCTCACTAAAGGGAACAAAAGCTGTGCTTTCTCTGACCAGCATTCTCTCCCCTGGGCCTGTGCCGC
TTTCTGTCTGCAGCTTGTGGCCTGGGTCACCTCTACGGCTGGCCCAGATCCTTCCCTGCCGCCTCCTTCA
GGTTCCGTCTTCCTCCACTCCCTCTTCCCCTTGCTCTCTGCTGTGTTGCTGCCCAAGGATGCTCTTTCCG
GAGCACTTCCTTCTCGGCGCTGCACCACGTGATGTCCTCTGAGCGGATCCTCCCCGTGTCTGGGTCCTCT
CCGGGCATCTCTCCTCCCTCACCCAACCCCATGCCGTCTTCACTCGCTGGGTTCCCTTTTCCTTCTCCTT
CTGGGGCCTGTGCCATCTCTCGTTTCTTAGGATGGCCTTCTCCGACGGATGTCTCCCTTGCGTCCCGCCT
CCCCTTCTTGTAGGCCTGCATCATCACCGTTTTTCTGGACAACCCCAAAGTACCCCGTCTCCCTGGCTTT
AGCCACCTCTCCATCCTCTTGCTTTCTTTGCCTGGACACCCCGTTCTCCTGTGGATTCGGGTCACCTCTC
ACTCCTTTCATTTGGGCAGCTCCCCTACCCCCCTTACCTCTCTAGTCTGTGCTAGCTCTTCCAGCCCCCT
GTCATGGCATCTTCCAGGGGTCCGAGAGCTCAGCTAGTCTTCTTCCTCCAACCCGGGCCCCTATGTCCAC
TTCAGGACAGCATGTTTGCTGCCTCCAGGGATCCTGTGTCCCCGAGCTGGGACCACCTTATATTCCCAGG
GCCGGTTAATGTGGCTCTGGTTCTGGGTACTTTTATCTGTCCCCTCCACCCCACAGTGGGGCAAGCTTCT
GACCTCTTCTCTTCCTCCCACAGGGCCTCGAGAGATCTGGCAGCGGAGAGGGCAGAGGAAGTCTTCTAAC
ATGCGGTGACGTGGAGGAGAATCCCGGCCCTAGGCTCGAGATGACCGAGTACAAGCCCACGGTGCGCCTC
GCCACCCGCGACGACGTCCCCAGGGCCGTACGCACCCTCGCCGCCGCGTTCGCCGACTACCCCGCCACGC
GCCACACCGTCGATCCGGACCGCCACATCGAGCGGGTCACCGAGCTGCAAGAACTCTTCCTCACGCGCGT
CGGGCTCGACATCGGCAAGGTGTGGGTCGCGGACGACGGCGCCGCGGTGGCGGTCTGGACCACGCCGGAG
AGCGTCGAAGCGGGGGCGGTGTTCGCCGAGATCGGCCCGCGCATGGCCGAGTTGAGCGGTTCCCGGCTGG
CCGCGCAGCAACAGATGGAAGGCCTCCTGGCGCCGCACCGGCCCAAGGAGCCCGCGTGGTTCCTGGCCAC
CGTCGGCGTCTCGCCCGACCACCAGGGCAAGGGTCTGGGCAGCGCCGTCGTGCTCCCCGGAGTGGAGGCG
GCCGAGCGCGCCGGGGTGCCCGCCTTCCTGGAGACCTCCGCGCCCCGCAACCTCCCCTTCTACGAGCGGC
TCGGCTTCACCGTCACCGCCGACGTCGAGGTGCCCGAAGGACCGCGCACCTGGTGCATGACCCGCAAGCC
CGGTGCCTGATCTAGAGGGCCCGTTTAAACCCGCTGATCAGCCTCGACTGTGCCTTCTAGTTGCCAGCCA
TCTGTTGTTTGCCCCTCCCCCGTGCCTTCCTTGACCCTGGAAGGTGCCACTCCCACTGTCCTTTCCTAAT
AAAATGAGGAAATTGCATCGCATTGTCTGAGTAGGTGTCATTCTATTCTGGGGGGTGGGGTGGGGCAGGA
CAGCAAGGGGGAGGATTGGGAAGACAATAGCAGGCATGCTGGGGATGCGGTGGGCTCTATGGGTCGACAT
TGATTATTGACTAGTTATTAATAGTAATCAATTACGGGGTCATTAGTTCATAGCCCATATATGGAGTTCC
GCGTTACATAACTTACGGTAAATGGCCCGCCTGGCTGACCGCCCAACGACCCCCGCCCATTGACGTCAAT
AATGACGTATGTTCCCATAGTAACGCCAATAGGGACTTTCCATTGACGTCAATGGGTGGAGTATTTACGG
TAAACTGCCCACTTGGCAGTACATCAAGTGTATCATATGCCAAGTACGCCCCCTATTGACGTCAATGACG
GTAAATGGCCCGCCTGGCATTATGCCCAGTACATGACCTTATGGGACTTTCCTACTTGGCAGTACATCTA
CGTATTAGTCATCGCTATTACCATGGTCGAGGTGAGCCCCACGTTCTGCTTCACTCTCCCCATCTCCCCC
CCCTCCCCACCCCCAATTTTGTATTTATTTATTTTTTAATTATTTTGTGCAGCGATGGGGGCGGGGGGGG
GGGGGGGSGCGCGCCAGGGGGGGGGGGGGGGGGGGAGGGGSGGGGSGGGGSGAGGSGGAGAGGTGCGGCG
GCAGCCAATCAGAGCGGCGCGCTCCGAAAGTTTCCTTTTATGGCGAGGCGGCGGCGGCGGCGGCCCTATA
AAAAGCGAAGCGCGCGGCGGGCGGGAGTCGCTGCGCGCTGCCTTCGCCCCGTGCCCCGCTCCGCCGCCGC
CTCGCGCCGCCCGCCCCGGCTCTGACTGACCGCGTTACTCCCACAGGTGAGCGGGCGGGACGGCCCTTCT
CCTCCGGGCTGTAATTAGCGCTTGGTTTAATGACGGCTTGTTTCTTTTCTGTGGCTGCGTGAAAGCCTTG
AGGGGCTCCGGGAGGGCCCTTTGTGCGGGGGGAGCGGCTCGGGGGGTGCGTGCGTGTGTGTGTGCGTGGG
GAGCGCCGCGTGCGGCTCCGCGCTGCCCGGCGGCTGTGAGCGCTGCGGGCGCGGCGCGGGGCTTTGTGCG
CTCCGCAGTGTGCGCGAGGGGAGCGCGGCCGGGGGCGGTGCCCCGCGGTGCGGGGGGGGCTGCGAGGGGA
ACAAAGGCTGCGTGCGGGGTGTGTGCGTGGGGGGGTGAGCAGGGGGTGTGGGCGCGTCGGTCGGGCTGCA
ACCCCCCCTGCACCCCCCTCCCCGAGTTGCTGAGCACGGCCCGGCTTCGGGTGCGGGGCTCCGTACGGGG
CGTGGCGCGGGGCTCGCCGTGCCGGGCGGGGGGTGGCGGCAGGKGGGGGTGCCGGGCGGGGCGGGGCCGC
CYCGGGCCGGGGRGGGCTCGGGGGRGGGGCGCGGCGGCCCCCGGAGCGCCGGCGGCTGTCGAGGCGCGGC
GAGCCGCAGCCATTGCCTTTTATGGTAATCGTGCGAGAGGGCGCAGGGACTTCCTTTGTCCCAAATCTGT
GCGGAGCCGAAATCTGGGAGGCGCCGCCGCACCCCCTCTAGCGGGCGCGGGGCGAAGCGGTGCGGCGCCG
GCAGGAAGGAAATGGGCGGGGAGGGCCTTCGTGCGTCGCCGCGCCGCCGTCCCCTTCTCCCTCTCCAGCC
TCGGGGCTGTCCGCGGGGGGACGGCTGCCTTCGGGGGGGACGGGGCAGGGCGGGGTTCGGCTTCTGGCGT
GTGACCGGCGGCTCTAGAGCCTCTGCTAACCATGTTCATGCCTTCTTCTTTTTCCTACAGCTCCTGGGCA
ACGTGCTGGTTATTGTGCTGTCTCATCATTTTGGCAAAGGCCGCCACCATGGAAGGTTTTGACGGGTCAG
ACTTTAGCCCTCCTGCCGATCTCGTGGGTGTGGACGGTGCTGTGATGCGGAACGTGGTGGACGTGACAAT
CAACGGCGACGTGACTGCACCACCTAAGGCAGCTCCTAGAAAATCTGAGAGTGTGAAGAAAGTCCACTGG
AACGACGTGGATCAGGGACCAAGCGAGAAGCCCGAAACAAGACAGGAGAAGAGCAGGATCACCAGCGAGG
GCGAGTACATCCCCCTGGACCAGATCGACATCAACGTGGACGACGGGAGGATGGAAATTCCTACCACAGG
AGTGGGTAGAGTCCAGTTTAGGGTGAGAGCTGTCATCGACCATCTGGGAATGCGGGTGTTCGGCGTCTTT
CTCATCTTCCTGGACATCATTCTGATGATCATTGATCTGAGTCTCCCTGGGAAGTCAGAGAGCTCCCAGA
GCTTCTACGACGGCATGGCACTGGCCCTCAGCTGCTACTTCATGCTGGATCTCGGCCTGAGGATCTTCGC
ATACGGACCCAAGAACTTCTTTACCAATCCTTGGGAGGTGGCCGACGGACTGATCATTGTGGTCACTTTT
GTGGTCACCATTTTCTACACAGTGCTGGACGAGTACGTGCAGGAGACAGGAGCAGACGGACTCGGACAGC
TGGTGGTCCTCGCTCGACTGCTCCGAGTGGTCCGACTGGCAAGGATCTTTTACTCCCACCAGCAGGGGAA
TTCAATGTCTAAAGGGGAGGAACTGTTCACTGGTGTGGTCCCCATTCTGGTGGAGCTCGACGGCGACGTG
AACGGCCATAAGTTTTCAGTGAGCGGGGAGGGTGAAGGCGACGCTACTTACGGAAAGCTCACCCTGAAAT
TCATCTGCACTACCGGGAAGCTGCCAGTGCCTTGGCCTACCCTGGTCACAACTCTCACATACGGCGTGCA
GTGTTTCAGTCGCTATCCTGACCATATGAAGCGACACGATTTCTTTAAATCTGCTATGCCAGAGGGCTAC
GTGCAGGAACGGACCATCTTCTTTAAGGACGACGGCAATTATAAAACTCGCGCAGAGGTGAAGTTTGAAG
GCGACACCCTGGTCAACCGAATCGAGCTCAAGGGAATTGACTTCAAAGAAGACGGAAATATCCTGGGGCA
CAAGCTCGAGTACAACTATAACGCCGCTCAGGTGTACATCATGGCCGATAAGCAGAAAAACGGCATTAAG
GCTAACTTCAAGATCCGCCACAACATTGAAGACGGCGGAGTGCAGCTGGCCGATCATTACCAGCAGAACA
CACCAATCGGAGACGGGCCTGTCCTGCTCCCAGATAATCACGTTCTGTTCACCACATCCACTCTGTCTAA
GGACCCCAACGAGAAAAGAGATCATATGGTGCTGCTGGAGTTTGTCACTGCCGACGGGATTACCCACGGA
ATGGACGAGCTGTATAAGTTCTGCTACGAGAACGAGGTGGCATGCGGAAGCGGAGAAGGACGGGGTAGTC
TGCTGACATGCGGCGACGTAGAAGAGAATCCTGGTCCCGCCCCGGGGTCGACCATGGTGCCCAAGAAGAA
GAGGAAAGTCGTGAGCAAGGGCGAGGAGGACAACATGGCCATCATCAAGGAGTTCATGCGCTTCAAGGTG
CACATGGAGGGCTCCGTGAACGGCCACGAGTTCGAGATCGAGGGCGAGGGCGAGGGCCGCCCCTACGAGG
GCACCCAGACCGCCAAGCTGAAGGTGACCAAGGGCGGCCCCCTGCCCTTCGCCTGGGACATCCTGTCCCC
TCAGTTCATGTACGGCTCCAAGGCCTACGTGAAGCACCCCGCCGACATCCCCGACTACTTGAAGCTGTCC
TTCCCCGAGGGCTTCAAGTGGGAGCGCGTGATGAACTTCGAGGACGGCGGCGTGGTGACCGTGACCCAGG
ACTCCTCCCTGCAGGACGGCGAGTTCATCTACAAGGTGAAGCTGCGCGGCACCAACTTCCCCTCCGACGG
CCCCGTAATGCAGAAGAAGACCATGGGCTGGGAGGCCTCCTCCGAGCGGATGTACCCCGAGGACGGCGCC
CTGAAGGGCGAGATCAAGCAGAGGCTGAAGCTGAAGGACGGCGGCCACTACGACGCCGAGGTCAAGACCA
CCTACAAGGCCAAGAAGCCCGTGCAGCTGCCCGGCGCCTACAACGTCAACATCAAGCTGGACATCACCTC
CCACAACGAGGACTACACCATCGTGGAACAGTACGAGCGCGCCGAGGGCCGCCACTCCACCGGCGGCATG
GACGAGCTGTACAAGTAACACTCCTCAGGTGCAGGCTGCCTATCAGAAGGTGGTGGCTGGTGTGGCCAAT
GCCCTGGCTCACAAATACCACTGAGATCTTTTTCCCTCTGCCAAAAATTATGGGGACATCATGAAGCCCC
TTGAGCATCTGACTTCTGGCTAATAAAGGAAATTTATTTTCATTGCAATAGTGTGTTGGAATTTTTTGTG
TCTCTCACTCGGAAGGACATATGGGAGGGCAAATCATTTAAAACATCAGAATGAGTATTTGGTTTAGAGT
TTGGCAACATATGCCCATATGCTGGCTGCCATGAACAAAGGTTGGCTATAAAGAGGTCATCAGTATATGA
AACAGCCCCCTGCTGTCCATTCCTTATTCCATAGAAAAGCCTTGACTTGAGGTTAGATTTTTTTTATATT
TTGTTTTGTGTTATTTTTTTCTTTAACATCCCTAAAATTTTCCTTACATGTTTTACTAGCCAGATTTTTC
CTCCTCTCCTGACTACTCCCAGTCATAGCTGTCCCTCTTCTCTTATGGAGATCCCTCGACCTGCAGCCCA
AGCTTGGATCCCTCGACAGTACTAAGCTTTGACAGAAAAGCCCCATCCTTAGGCCTCCTCCTTCCTAGTC
TCCTGATATTGGGTCTAACCCCCACCTCCTGTTAGGCAGATTCCTTATCTGGTGACACACCCCCATTTCC
TGGAGCCATCTCTCTCCTTGCCAGAACCTCTAAGGTTTGCTTACGATGGAGCCAGAGAGGATCCTGGGAG
GGAGAGCTTGGCAGGGGGTGGGAGGGAAGGGGGGGATGCGTGACCTGCCCGGTTCTCAGTGGCCACCCTG
CGCTACCCTCTCCCAGAACCTGAGCTGCTCTGACGCGGCTGTCTGGTGCGTTTCACTGATCCTGGTGCTG
CAGCTTCCTTACACTTCCCAAGAGGAGAAGCAGTTTGGAAAAACAAAATCAGAATAAGTTGGTCCTGAGT
TCTAACTTTGGCTCTTCACCTTTCTAGTCCCCAATTTATATTGTTCCTCCGTGCGTCAGTTTTACCTGTG
AGATAAGGCCAGTAGCCAGCCCCGTCCTGGCAGGGCTGTGGTGAGGAGGGGGGTGTCCGTGTGGAAAACT
CCCTTTGTGAGAATGGTGCGTCCTAGGTGTTCACCAGGTCGTGGCCGCCTCTACTCCCTTTCTCTTTCTC
CATCCTTCTTTCCTTAAAGAGTCCCCAGTGCTATCTGGGACATATTCCTCCGCCCAGAGCAGGGTCCCGC
TTCCCTAAGGCCCTGCTCTGGGCTTCTGGGTTTGAGTCCTTGGCAAGCCCAGGAGAGGCGCTCAGGCTTC
CCTGTCCCCCTTCCTCGTCCACCATCTCATGCCCCTGGCTCTCCTGCCCCTTCCCTACAGGGGTTCCTGG
CTCTGCTCTAGCGATCGCCAATTCGCCCTATAGTGAGTCGTATTACAATTCACTGGCCGTCGTTTTACAA
CGTCGTGACTGGGAAAACCCTGGCGTTACCCAACTTAATCGCCTTGCAGCACATCCCCCTTTCGCCAGCT
GGCGTAATAGCGAAGAGGCCCGCACCGATCGCCCTTCCCAACAGTTGCGCAGCCTGAATGGCGAATGGG
[124 nt withheld, positions 9590-9713]
C
[91 nt withheld, positions 9715-9805]
A
[49 nt withheld, positions 9807-9855]
CCTTTGACGTTGGAGTCCACGTTCTTT
[37 nt withheld, positions 9883-9919]
ACCCTATCTCGGTCTATTCTTTTGATTTATAAGGGATTTTGCCGATTTCGGCCTATTGGTTAAAAAATGA
GCTGATTTAACAAAAATTTAACGCGAATTTTAACAAAATATTAACGCTTACAATTTAGGTG
